>Addgene plasmid #12733 | DCT.VV.Orf45 | addgene partial sequence | sequence record 19128 | T7 5'-TAATACGACTCACTATAGGG-3'
CCGAATTCCAGCTGACCACCATGAATTCAGTGACTGTATCACACGCGCCATATACTATTGCTTATCACGA
TGATTGGGAACCAGTAATGAGTCAATTGGTAGAGTTTTATAACGAAGTAGCCAGTTGGCTGCTACGAGAC
GAGACGTCGCCTATTCCTGATAAGTTCTTTATACAGTTGAAACAACCGCTTAGAAATAAACGAGTATGTG
TGTGCGGTATAGATCCGTATCCGAAAGATGGAACTGGTGTACCGTTCGAATCACCAAATTTTACAAAAAA
ATCAATTAAGGAGATAGCTTCATCTATATCTAGATTAACCGGAGTAATTGATTATAAAGGTTATAACCTT
AATATAATAGACGGGGTTATACCCTGGAATTATTACTTAAGTTGTAAATTAGGAGAAACAAAAAGTCACG
CGATCTACTGGGATAAGATTTCCAAGTTACTGCTGCAGCATATAACTAAACACGTTAGTGTTCTTTATTG
TTTGGGTAAAACAGATTTCTCGAATATACGGGCCAAGTTAGAATCCCCGGTAACTACCATAGTCGGATAT
CATCCAGCGGCTAGAGACCGCCAATTCGAGAAAGATAGATCATTTGAAATTATCAACGTTTTACTGGAAT
TAGACAACAAGGCACCTATAAATTGGGCTCAAGGGTTTATTTATTAAGCAATTCCCGGGGATCCGAATAA
AGGGTCAAGACAATTCTGCAGATATCCAGCACAGTGGCGGCCGCTCGAGTCTAGAGGGCCCGCGGTTCGA
AGGTAAGCCTATC
