[The description below was written by a language model from this plasmid's Addgene catalogue record.]
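Description:
DCT.VV.Orf45 is a mammalian expression plasmid built on the commercial pcDNA 3.1D V5-His-TOPO backbone (about 5.5 kb without insert). It carries a 657 bp open reading frame from vaccinia virus, designated VV.Orf45 within its library, also listed as VV_WR_109 and annotated as the viral uracil DNA glycosylase. The insert is recorded as flanked by intact BamHI sites at both ends and can be read from the upstream T7 priming site. The plasmid is maintained at high copy in E. coli under ampicillin selection. A neomycin resistance marker allows G418 selection in transfected mammalian cells. The record does not list the promoter or any tags. pcDNA 3.1-series vectors generally drive expression from the CMV immediate-early promoter, and this backbone offers C-terminal V5 and His tags, but the record does not say whether the ORF is in frame with them.

The construct is one member of a library of individually cloned vaccinia virus ORFs assembled to identify poxvirus determinants recognised by CD8+ T cells, in support of the design and characterisation of smallpox vaccines. In such work, each ORF is expressed in mammalian cells so that its products can be tested for T cell recognition. The plasmid was made for screening rather than as a sequence-verified reference clone. The depositors caution that the insert may differ from the canonical GenBank sequence and that the library's own ORF numbering does not correspond directly to the Copenhagen or WR strain nomenclature. Users should therefore check the supplementary library data and quality-control sequencing before relying on the exact coding sequence. No feature table was supplied, so the element layout here rests on the catalogue fields alone.
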