Addgene plasmid #12733: DCT.VV.Orf45
Purpose: This plasmid was designed for screening purposes and may contain discrepancies relative to the current canonical GenBank version of the gene.
Depositing lab: Jack Bennink & Jon Yewdell. Publication: Identification of poxvirus CD8+ T cell determinants to enable rational design and characterization of smallpox vaccines. Tscharke DC, Karupiah G, Zhou J, Palmore T, Irvine KR, Haeryfar SM, Williams S, Sidney J, Sette A, Bennink JR, Yewdell JW. J Exp Med. 2005 January 3; 201(1): 95–104. 10.1084/jem.20041912 PubMed 15623576.
Backbone
  Vector backbone: pcDNA 3.1D V5-His-TOPO
  Backbone manufacturer: Invitrogen
  Backbone size w/o insert (bp): 5514
  Vector type: Mammalian Expression
  Selectable markers: Neomycin (select with G418)
Growth in bacteria
  Bacterial resistance: Ampicillin, 100 μg/mL
  Growth temperature: 37°C
  Growth strain: DH5alpha
  Copy number: High Copy
Gene/Insert
  Gene/Insert name: VV.Orf45 (alt names: VV_WR_109; uracil DNA glycosylase)
  Species: Vaccinia Virus
  Insert size (bp): 657
  GenBank ID: 9791036
  Cloning method: Restriction Enzyme; 5′ cloning site BamHI (not destroyed); 3′ cloning site BamHI (not destroyed)
  Sequencing primers: 5′ Universal T7
Terms and licenses: Academic/Nonprofit Terms; Industry Terms: Not Available to Industry
Depositor comments: Please see the Vaccinia kit page ( https://www.addgene.org/vvorf/ ) for more information. The kit page contains the supplemental VVOrfData spreadsheet, which includes important information about this plasmid. The plasmid and insert names provided here relate only to this library. The name of the ORF (if present) in VACV strain Copenhagen and the name of the ORF (if annotated) in VACV strain WR sequence can be found in VVOrfData spreadsheet. Please note that the amino acid sequence given for each ORF in the spreadsheet may contain some errors. Additionally, changes from the expected sequence may be present in these plasmids. Please see Addgene's quality control sequence and sequencing notes in the VVOrfData spreadsheet before ordering this plasmid.
How to cite: DCT.VV.Orf45 was a gift from Jack Bennink & Jon Yewdell (Addgene plasmid # 12733 ; http://n2t.net/addgene:12733 ; RRID:Addgene_12733)
